>Addgene plasmid #217514 | pJFRC-10XUAS-FRT-STOP-FRT-myrTdtomato-2A-KDR::Pest | addgene full sequence | sequence record 433973 | Addgene NGS Result
AGCGTCAGACCCCGTAGAAAAGATCAAAGGATCTTCTTGAGATCCTTTTTTTCTGCGCGTAATCTGCTGC
TTGCAAACAAAAAAACCACCGCTACCAGCGGTGGTTTGTTTGCCGGATCAAGAGCTACCAACTCTTTTTC
CGAAGGTAACTGGCTTCAGCAGAGCGCAGATACCAAATACTGTTCTTCTAGTGTAGCCGTAGTTAGGCCA
CCACTTCAAGAACTCTGTAGCACCGCCTACATACCTCGCTCTGCTAATCCTGTTACCAGTGGCTGCTGCC
AGTGGCGATAAGTCGTGTCTTACCGGGTTGGACTCAAGACGATAGTTACCGGATAAGGCGCAGCGGTCGG
GCTGAACGGGGGGTTCGTGCACACAGCCCAGCTTGGAGCGAACGACCTACACCGAACTGAGATACCTACA
GCGTGAGCTATGAGAAAGCGCCACGCTTCCCGAAGGGAGAAAGGCGGACAGGTATCCGGTAAGCGGCAGG
GTCGGAACAGGAGAGCGCACGAGGGAGCTTCCAGGGGGAAACGCCTGGTATCTTTATAGTCCTGTCGGGT
TTCGCCACCTCTGACTTGAGCGTCGATTTTTGTGATGCTCGTCAGGGGGGCGGAGCCTATGGAAAAACGC
CAGCAACGCGGCCTTTTTACGGTTCCTGGCCTTTTGCTGGCCTTTTGCTCACATGTTACCGTCGACGATG
TAGGTCACGGTCTCGAAGCCGCGGTGCGGGTGCCAGGGCGTGCCCTTGGGCTCCCCGGGCGCGTACTCCA
CCTCACCCATCTGGTCCATCATGATGAACGGGTCGAGGTGGCGGTAGTTGATCCCGGCGAACGCGCGGCG
CACCGGGAAGCCCTCGCCCTCGAAACCGCTGGGCGCGGTGGTCACGGTGAGCACGGGACGTGCGACGGCG
TCGGCGGGTGCGGATACGCGGGGCAGCGTCAGCGGGTTCTCGACGGTCACGGCGGGCATGTCGACAAGCC
GAACATATGGGCGCGCCTAGTATGTATGTAAGTTAATAAAACCCATTTTTGCGGAAAGTAGATAAAAAAA
ACATTTTTTTTTTTTACTGCACTGGATATCATTGAACTTATCTGATCAGTTTTAAATTTACTTCGATCCA
AGGGTATTTGATGTACCAGGTTCTTTCGATTACCTCTCACTCAAAATGACATTCCACTCAAAGTCAGCGC
TGTTTGCCTCCTTCTCTGTCCACAGAAATATCGCCGTCTCTTTCGCCGCTGCGTCCGCTATCTCTTTCGC
CACCGTTTGTAGCGTTACGTAGCGTCAATGTCCGCCTTCAGTTGCATTTTGTCAGCGGTTTCGTGACGAA
GCTCCAAGCGGTTTACGCCATCAATTAAACACAAAGTGCTGTGCCAAAACTCCTCTCGCTTCTTATTTTT
GTTTGTTTTTTGAGTGATTGGGGTGGTGATTGGTTTTGGGTGGGTAAGCAGGGGAAAGTGTGAAAAATCC
CGGCAATGGGCCAAGAGGATCAGGAGCTATTAATTCGCGGAGGCAGCAAACACCCATCTGCCGAGCATCT
GAACAATGTGAGTAGTACATGTGCATACATCTTAAGTTCACTTGATCTATAGGAACTGCGATTGCAACAT
CAAATTGTCTGCGGCGTGAGAACTGCGACCCACAAAAATCCCAAACCGCAATTGCACAAACAAATAGTGA
CACGAAACAGATTATTCTGGTAGCTGTTCTCGCTATATAAGACAATTTTTGAGATCATATCATGATCAAG
ACATCTAAAGGCATTCATTTTCGACTATATTCTTTTTTACAAAAAATATAACAACCAGATATTTTAAGCT
GATCCTAGATGCACAAAAAATAAATAAAAGTATAAACCTACTTCGTAGGATACTTCGGGGTACTTTTTGT
TCGGGGTTAGATGAGCATAACGCTTGTAGTTGATATTTGAGATCCCCTATCATTGCAGGGTGACAGCGGA
GCGGCTTCGCAGAGCTGCATTAACCAGGGCTTCGGGCAGGCCAAAAACTACGGCACGCTCCGGCCACCCA
GTCCGCCGGAGGACTCCGGTTCAGGGAGCGGCCAACTAGCCGAGAACCTCACCTATGCCTGGCACAATAT
GGACATCTTTGGGGCGGTCAATCAGCCGGGCTCCGGATGGCGGCAGCTGGTCAACCGGACACGCGGACTA
TTCTGCAACGAGCGACACATACCGGCGCCCAGGAAACATTTGCTCAAGAACGGTGAGTTTCTATTCGCAG
TCGGCTGATCTGTGTGAAATCTTAATAAAGGGTCCAATTACCAATTTGAAACTCAGTTTGCGGCGTGGCC
TATCCGGGCGAACTTTTGGCCGTGATGGGCAGTTCCGGTGCCGGAAAGACGACCCTGCTGAATGCCCTTG
CCTTTCGATCGCCGCAGGGCATCCAAGTATCGCCATCCGGGATGCGACTGCTCAATGGCCAACCTGTGGA
CGCCAAGGAGATGCAGGCCAGGTGCGCCTATGTCCAGCAGGATGACCTCTTTATCGGCTCCCTAACGGCC
AGGGAACACCTGATTTTCCAAGCCATGGTGCGGATGCCACGACATCTGACCTATCGGCAGCGAGTGGCCC
GCGTGGATCAGGTGATCCAGGAGCTTTCGCTCAGCAAATGTCAGCACACGATCATCGGTGTGCCCGGCAG
GGTGAAAGGTCTGTCCGGCGGAGAAAGGAAGCGTCTGGCATTCGCCTCCGAGGCTCTAACCGATCCGCCG
CTTCTGATCTGCGATGAGCCCACCTCCGGACTGGACTCCTTTACCGCCCACAGCGTCGTCCAGGTGCTGA
AGAAGCTGTCGCAGAAGGGCAAGACCGTCATCCTGACCATTCATCAGCCGTCTTCCGAGCTGTTTGAGCT
CTTTGACAAGATCCTTCTGATGGCCGAGGGCAGGGTAGCTTTCTTGGGCACTCCCAGCGAAGCCGTCGAC
TTCTTTTCCTAGTGAGTTCGATGTGTTTATTAAGGGTATCTAGTATTACATAACATCTCAACTCCTATCC
AGCGTGGGTGCCCAGTGTCCTACCAACTACAATCCGGCGGACTTTTACGTACAGGTGTTGGCCGTTGTGC
CCGGACGGGAGATCGAGTCCCGTGATCGGATCGCCAAGATATGCGACAATTTTGCCATTAGCAAAGTAGC
CCGGGATATGGAGCAGTTGTTGGCCACCAAAAATCTGGAGAAGCCACTGGAGCAGCCGGAGAATGGGTAC
ACCTACAAGGCCACCTGGTTCATGCAGTTCCGGGCGGTCCTGTGGCGATCCTGGCTGTCGGTGCTCAAGG
AACCACTCCTCGTAAAAGTGCGACTTATTCAGACAACGGTGAGTGGTTCCAGTGGAAACAAATGATATAA
CGCTTACAATTCTTGGAAACAAATTCGCTAGATTTTAGATAGAATTGCCTGATTCCACACCCTTCTTAGT
TTTTTTCAATGAGATGTATAGTTTATAGTTTTGCAGAAGATAAATAAATTTCATTTAACTCGCGAATATT
AATGAGATGCGAGTAACATTTTAATTTGCAGATGGTTGCCATCTTGATTGGCCTCATCTTTTTGGGCCAA
CAACTCACGCAAGTGGGTGTGATGAATATCAACGGAGCCATCTTCCTCTTCCTGACCAACATGACCTTTC
AAAACGTCTTTGCCACGATAAATGTAAGTCATGTTTAGAATACATTTGCATTTCAATAATTTACTAACTT
TCTAATGAATCGATTCGATTTAGGTGTTCACCTCAGAGCTGCCAGTTTTTATGAGGGAGGCCCGAAGTCG
ACTTTATCGCTGTGACACATACTTTCTGGGCAAAACGATTGCCGAATTGCCGCTTTTTCTCACAGTGCCA
CTGGTCTTCACGGCGATTGCCTATCCGATGATCGGACTGCGGGCCGGAGTGCTGCACTTCTTCAACTGCC
TGGCGCTGGTCACTCTGGTGGCCAATGTGTCAACGTCCTTCGGATATCTAATATCCTGCGCCAGCTCCTC
GACCTCGATGGCGCTGTCTGTGGGTCCGCCGGTTATCATACCATTCCTGCTCTTTGGCGGCTTCTTCTTG
AACTCGGGCTCGGTGCCAGTATACCTCAAATGGTTGTCGTACCTCTCATGGTTCCGTTACGCCAACGAGG
GTCTGCTGATTAACCAATGGGCGGACGTGGAGCCGGGCGAAATTAGCTGCACATCGTCGAACACCACGTG
CCCCAGTTCGGGCAAGGTCATCCTGGAGACGCTTAACTTCTCCGCCGCCGATCTGCCGCTGGACTACGTG
GGTCTGGCCATTCTCATCGTGAGCTTCCGGGTGCTCGCATATCTGGCTCTAAGACTTCGGGCCCGACGCA
AGGAGTAGCCGACATATATCCGAAATAACTGCTTGTTTTTTTTTTTTACCATTATTACCATCGTGTTTAC
TGTTTATTGCCCCCTCAAAAAGCTAATGTAATTATATTTGTGCCAATAAAAACAAGATATGACCTATAGA
ATACAAGTATTTCCCCTTCGAACATCCCCACAAGTAGACTTTGGATTTGTCTTCTAACCAAAAGACTTAC
ACACCTGCATACCTTACATCAAAAACTCGTTTATCGCTACATAAAACACCGGGATATATTTTTTATATAC
ATACTTTTCAAATCGCGCGCCCTCTTCATAATTCACCTCCACCACACCACGTTTCGTAGTTGCTCTTTCG
CTGTCTCCCACCCGCTCTCCGCAACACATTCACCTTTTGTTCGACGACCTTGGAGCGACTGTCGTTAGTT
CCGCGCGATTCGGTTCGCTCAAATGGTTCCGAGTGGTTCATTTCGTCTCAATAGAAATTAGTAATAAATA
TTTGTATGTACAATTTATTTGCTCCAATATATTTGTATATATTTCCCTCACAGCTATATTTATTCTAATT
TAATATTATGACTTTTTAAGGTAATTTTTTGTGACCTGTTCGGAGTGATTAGCGTTACAATTTGAACTGA
AAGTGACATCCAGTGTTTGTTCCTTGTGTAGATGCATCTCAAAAAAATGGTGGGCATAATAGTGTTGTTT
ATATATATCAAAAATAACAACTATAATAATAAGAATACATTTAATTTAGAAAATGCTTGGATTTCACTGG
AACTAGGGCGCGCCTCCGGAACATAATGGTGCAGGGCGCTGACTTCCGCGTTTCCAGACTTTACGAAACA
CGGAAACCGAAGACCATTCATGTTGTTGCTCAGGTCGCAGACGTTTTGCAGCAGCAGTCGCTTCACGTTC
GCTCGCGTATCGGTGATTCATTCTGCTAACCAGTAAGGCAACCCCGCCAGCCTAGCCGGGTCCTCAACGA
CAGGAGCACGATCATGCGCACCCGTGGCCAGGGCCGCAAGCTTGCATGCCTGCAGGTCGGAGTACTGTCC
TCCGAGCGGAGTACTGTCCTCCGAGCGGAGTACTGTCCTCCGAGCGGAGTACTGTCCTCCGAGCGGAGTA
CTGTCCTCCGAGCGGAGACTCTAGCCCTAGGGCATGCCTGCAGGTCGGAGTACTGTCCTCCGAGCGGAGT
ACTGTCCTCCGAGCGGAGTACTGTCCTCCGAGCGGAGTACTGTCCTCCGAGCGGAGTACTGTCCTCCGAG
CGGAGACTCTAGCGCTAGCGACGTCGAGCGCCGGAGTATAAATAGAGGCGCTTCGTCTACGGAGCGACAA
TTCAATTCAAACAAGCAAAGTGAACACGTCGCTAAGCGAAAGCTAAGCAAATAAACAAGCGCAGCTGAAC
AAGCTAAACAATCTGCAGTAAAGTGCAAGTTAAAGTGAATCAATTAAAAGTAACCAGCAACCAAGTAAAT
CAACTGCAACTACTGAAATCTGCCAAGAAGTAATTATTGAATACAAGAAGAGAACTCTGAATAGATCTGA
AGTTCCTATACTTTCTAGAGAATAGGAACTTCTAACGTAAGCTAGCTAGACCGGTGTCGACTAAAGCCAA
ATAGAAAATTATTCAGTTCCTGGCTTAAGTTTTTAAAAGTGATATTATTTATTTGGTTGTAACCAACCAA
AAGAATGTAAATAACTAATACATAATTATGTTAGTTTTAAGTTAGCAACAAATTGATTTTAGCTATATTA
GCTACTTGGTTAATAAATAGAATATATTTATTTAAAGATAATTGCGTTTTTATTGTCAGGGAGTGAGTTT
GCTTAAAAACTCGTTTAGGTTTGTCCTCCCGAAATTATTTATTTAAATGCGATGGAGAGTTGGCGCCGAA
TCGAAAACTTTACGCGCTTAAAAGCACGAGTTGGCATCCCTAACGCGTAGGATCTTTGTGAAGGAACCTT
ACTTCTGTGGTGTGACATAATTGGACAAACTACCTACAGAGATTTAAAGCTCTAAGGTAAATATAAAATT
TTTAAGTGTATAATGTGTTAAACTACTGATTCTAATTGTTTGTGTATTTTAGATTCCAACCTATGGAACT
GATGAATGGGAGCAGTGGTGGAATGCCTTTAATGAGGAAAACCTGTTTTGCTCAGAAGAAATGCCATCTA
GTGATGATGAGGCTACTGCTGACTCTCAACATTCTACTCCTCCAAAAAAGAAGAGAAAGGTAGAAGACCC
CAAGGACTTTCCTTCAGAATTGCTAAGTTTTTTGAGTCATGCTGTGTTTAGTAATAGAACTCTTGCTTGC
TTTGCTATTTACACCACAAAGGAAAAAGCTGCACTGCTATACAAGAAAATTATGGAAAAATATTTGATGT
ATAGTGCCTTGACTAGAGATCATAATCAGCCATACCACATTTGTAGAGGTTTTACTTGCTTTAAAAAACC
TCCCACACCTCCCCCTGAACCTGAAACATAAAATGAATGCAATTGTTGTTGTTAACTTGTTTATTGCAGC
TTATAATGGTTACAAATAAAGCAATAGCATCACAAATTTCACAAATAAAGCATTTTTTTCACTGCATTCT
AGTTGTGGTTTGTCCAAACTCATCAATGTATCTTATCATGTCTGGATCACTAGTGATCTGGCCGGGAAGT
TCCTATACTTTCTAGAGAATAGGAACTTCCTCGAGAATCAAAATGGGCAACAAATGCTGCAGCAAGCGAC
AGGATCAGGAACTGGCACTGGCCTATCCCACTGGGGGCTACAAGAAATCCGACTACACCTTTGGCCAGAC
GCACATCAACAGCAGCGGCGGCGGCAACATGGGCGGCGTTCTTGGCCAGAAGCATAACAACGGTGGCTCG
CTGGACTCGCGCTACACGCCCGATCCCAATCATCGGGGTCCGTTGAAAATCGGCGGAAAGGGCGGCGTTG
ACATCATCAGACCACGCGGATCCATGGTGAGCAAGGGCGAGGAGGTCATCAAAGAGTTCATGCGCTTCAA
GGTGCGCATGGAGGGCTCCATGAACGGCCACGAGTTCGAGATCGAGGGCGAGGGCGAGGGCCGCCCCTAC
GAGGGCACCCAGACCGCCAAGCTGAAGGTGACCAAGGGCGGCCCCCTGCCCTTCGCCTGGGACATCCTGT
CCCCCCAGTTCATGTACGGCTCCAAGGCGTACGTGAAGCACCCCGCCGACATCCCCGATTACAAGAAGCT
GTCCTTCCCCGAGGGCTTCAAGTGGGAGCGCGTGATGAACTTCGAGGACGGCGGTCTGGTGACCGTGACC
CAGGACTCCTCCCTGCAGGACGGCACGCTGATCTACAAGGTGAAGATGCGCGGCACCAACTTCCCCCCCG
ACGGCCCCGTAATGCAGAAGAAGACCATGGGCTGGGAGGCCTCCACCGAGCGCCTGTACCCCCGCGACGG
CGTGCTGAAGGGCGAGATCCACCAGGCCCTGAAGCTGAAGGACGGCGGCCACTACCTGGTGGAGTTCAAG
ACCATCTACATGGCCAAGAAGCCCGTGCAACTGCCCGGCTACTACTACGTGGACACCAAGCTGGACATCA
CCTCCCACAACGAGGACTACACCATCGTGGAACAGTACGAGCGCTCCGAGGGCCGCCACCACCTGTTCCT
GGGGCATGGCACCGGCAGCACCGGCAGCGGCAGCTCCGGCACCGCCTCCTCCGAGGACAACAACATGGCC
GTCATCAAAGAGTTCATGCGCTTCAAGGTGCGCATGGAGGGCTCCATGAACGGCCACGAGTTCGAGATCG
AGGGCGAGGGCGAGGGCCGCCCCTACGAGGGCACCCAGACCGCCAAGCTGAAGGTGACCAAGGGCGGCCC
CCTGCCCTTCGCCTGGGACATCCTGTCCCCCCAGTTCATGTACGGCTCCAAGGCGTACGTGAAGCACCCC
GCCGACATCCCCGATTACAAGAAGCTGTCCTTCCCCGAGGGCTTCAAGTGGGAGCGCGTGATGAACTTCG
AGGACGGCGGTCTGGTGACCGTGACCCAGGACTCCTCCCTGCAGGACGGCACGCTGATCTACAAGGTGAA
GATGCGCGGCACCAACTTCCCCCCCGACGGCCCCGTAATGCAGAAGAAGACCATGGGCTGGGAGGCCTCC
ACCGAGCGCCTGTACCCCCGCGACGGCGTGCTGAAGGGCGAGATCCACCAGGCCCTGAAGCTGAAGGACG
GCGGCCACTACCTGGTGGAGTTCAAGACCATCTACATGGCCAAGAAGCCCGTGCAACTGCCCGGCTACTA
CTACGTGGACACCAAGCTGGACATCACCTCCCACAACGAGGACTACACCATCGTGGAACAGTACGAGCGC
TCCGAGGGCCGCCACCACCTGTTCCTGTACGGCATGGACGAGCTGTACAAGCGGGCTAAGAGATCAGGTT
CTGGAGCACCAGTGAAACAGACTTTGAATTTTGACCTTCTCAAGTTGGCAGGAGACGTGGAGTCCAACCC
AGGGCCCATGAGTACTTTTGCAGAAGCAGCGCATCTTACACCGCATCAATGTGCGAACGAAATCAACGAG
ATTCTGGAAAGTGATACATTCAACATTAATGCGAAAGAAATACGCAACAAGTTGGCTAGTCTCTTTTCCA
TTCTTACCATGCAATCGCTGTCCATCCGTAGGGAAATGAAGATTAACACGTATCGTAGCTACAAGTCCGC
AATCGGAAAATCCCTGAGCTTTGACAAGGATGACAAGATTATCAAATTCACTGTACGGCTGAGGAAGACC
GAGAGTCTGCAGAAAGACATTGAAAGCGCACTCCCGTCCTACAAAGTCGTTGTTTCGCCATTCAAAAACC
AGGAGGTGTCGCTTTTCGATCGATACGAGGAAACCCACAAGTACGATGCGTCCATGGTGGGCCTCCAATT
TACGAACATTCTCAGCAAGGAGAAAGACATCTGGAAAATCGTTAGCCGAATCGCTTGCTTCTTCGATCAG
TCGTGCGTGACGACCACGAAGCGAGCGGAGTACCGCCTGCTTCTGCTGGGAGCCGTAGGTAACTGTTGCC
GTTATAGCGATCTCAAAAATCTGGACCCCCGGACCTTTGAGATTTACAACAATTCCTTCTTGGGACCAAT
CGTGCGGGCCACGGTTACAGAGACAAAGAGTCGCACAGAGCGATATGTGAACTTTTACCCAGTGAATGGT
GATTGCGATCTGTTGATTTCCCTCTACGATTACCTCCGAGTTTGCTCCCCGATCGAGAAGACTGTGTCGA
GCAATCGGCCGACAAACCAGACGCACCAGTTCCTCCCGGAATCCCTTGCGCGGACCTTCAGCCGCTTCCT
GACCCAGCACGTTGACGAGCCAGTCTTCAAGATTTGGAACGGCCCGAAGTCGCACTTCGGTCGGCACCTG
ATGGCTACCTTCTTGTCGCGCTCCGAAAAGGGAAAGTATGTTTCCTCCCTGGGCAACTGGGCAGGTGACC
GCGAAATCCAGAGCGCCGTCGCGCGCTCCCACTACTCGCATGGTTCCGTTACCGTTGACGACCGGGTCTT
TGCATTCATATCGGGATTTTACAAAGAAGCCCCGCTGGGTTCCGAGATTTATGTGTTGAAGGACCCCTCC
AACAAGCCACTCAGCAGGGAGGAGCTGCTTGAGGAGGAGGGCAACTCGCTCGGAAGTCCCCCACTGAGTC
CTCCCTCCTCGCCCCGACTGGTGGCCCAGTCGTTCAGTGCACACCCGTCGCTGCAACTCTTCGAACAGTG
GCACGGCATCATCAGCGACGAGGTCCTGCAATTTATTGAGGAATATAGGCGCAAGCACGAGCTGCGGAGC
CAGCGTACGGTGGTTGCAGGATCCCATGGCTTCCCTCCAGAGGTGGAGGAGCAAGATGATGGCACTCTCC
CCATGAGCTGCGCTCAAGAGAGTGGCATGGATCGTCACCCCGCTGCTTGCGCCTCGGCTCGCATCAACGT
GTAATCTAGAGGATCTTTGTGAAGGAACCTTACTTCTGTGGTGTGACATAATTGGACAAACTACCTACAG
AGATTTAAAGCTCTAAGGTAAATATAAAATTTTTAAGTGTATAATGTGTTAAACTACTGATTCTAATTGT
TTGTGTATTTTAGATTCCAACCTATGGAACTGATGAATGGGAGCAGTGGTGGAATGCCTTTAATGAGGAA
AACCTGTTTTGCTCAGAAGAAATGCCATCTAGTGATGATGAGGCTACTGCTGACTCTCAACATTCTACTC
CTCCAAAAAAGAAGAGAAAGGTAGAAGACCCCAAGGACTTTCCTTCAGAATTGCTAAGTTTTTTGAGTCA
TGCTGTGTTTAGTAATAGAACTCTTGCTTGCTTTGCTATTTACACCACAAAGGAAAAAGCTGCACTGCTA
TACAAGAAAATTATGGAAAAATATTTGATGTATAGTGCCTTGACTAGAGATCATAATCAGCCATACCACA
TTTGTAGAGGTTTTACTTGCTTTAAAAAACCTCCCACACCTCCCCCTGAACCTGAAACATAAAATGAATG
CAATTGTTGTTGTTAACTTGTTTATTGCAGCTTATAATGGTTACAAATAAAGCAATAGCATCACAAATTT
CACAAATAAAGCATTTTTTTCACTGCATTCTAGTTGTGGTTTGTCCAAACTCATCAATGTATCTTATCAT
GTCTGGATCGATCTGGCCGGCCGTTTAAACGAATTCTTGAAGACGAAAGGGCCTCGTGATACGCCTATTT
TTATAGGTTAATGTCATGATAATAATGGTTTCTTAGACTCAGGTGGCACTTTTCGGGGAAATGTGCGCGG
AACCCCTATTTGTTTATTTTTCTAAATACATTCAAATATGTATCCGCTCATGAGACAATAACCCTGATAA
ATGCTTCAATAATATTGAAAAAGGAAGAGTATGAGTATTCAACATTTCCGTGTCGCCCTTATTCCCTTTT
TTGCGGCATTTTGCCTTCCTGTTTTTGCTCACCCAGAAACGCTGGTGAAAGTAAAAGATGCTGAAGATCA
GTTGGGTGCACGAGTGGGTTACATCGAACTGGATCTCAACAGCGGTAAGATCCTTGAGAGTTTTCGCCCC
GAAGAACGTTTTCCAATGATGAGCACTTTTAAAGTTCTGCTATGTGGCGCGGTATTATCCCGTATTGACG
CCGGGCAAGAGCAACTCGGTCGCCGCATACACTATTCTCAGAATGACTTGGTTGAGTACTCACCAGTCAC
AGAAAAGCATCTTACGGATGGCATGACAGTAAGAGAATTATGCAGTGCTGCCATAACCATGAGTGATAAC
ACTGCGGCCAACTTACTTCTGACAACGATCGGAGGACCGAAGGAGCTAACCGCTTTTTTGCACAACATGG
GGGATCATGTAACTCGCCTTGATCGTTGGGAACCGGAGCTGAATGAAGCCATACCAAACGACGAGCGTGA
CACCACGATGCCTGTAGCAATGGCAACAACGTTGCGCAAACTATTAACTGGCGAACTACTTACTCTAGCT
TCCCGGCAACAATTAATAGACTGGATGGAGGCGGATAAAGTTGCAGGACCACTTCTGCGCTCGGCCCTTC
CGGCTGGCTGGTTTATTGCTGATAAATCTGGAGCCGGTGAGCGTGGGTCTCGCGGTATCATTGCAGCACT
GGGGCCAGATGGTAAGCCCTCCCGTATCGTAGTTATCTACACGACGGGGAGTCAGGCAACTATGGATGAA
CGAAATAGACAGATCGCTGAGATAGGTGCCTCACTGATTAAGCATTGGTAACTGTCAGACCAAGTTTACT
CATATATACTTTAGATTGATTTAAAACTTCATTTTTAATTTAAAAGGATCTAGGTGAAGATCCTTTTTGA
TAATCTCATGACCAAAATCCCTTAACGTGAGTTTTCGTTCCACTG
Features (pLannotate 1.2.2; 29 found; start..end, strand, type, name):
     37..625     +  rep_origin     ori: high-copy-number ColE1/pMB1/pBR322/pUC origin of replication
    712..781     +  protein_bind   attB: attB site for the φC31 integrase (Groth et al., 2000) phage φC31 integrase
    997..5116    +  gene           mini-white: white; This modified version of the white gene lacks part of the first intron.
   5121..5276    +  CDS            YPB1_ECOLX (fragment): Protein predicted: Swiss-Prot protein existence level 4. From Escherichia coli.
   5358..5379    -  misc_feature   MCS (fragment): pUC18/19 multiple cloning site
   5378..5472    +  protein_bind   5X UAS: five tandem copies of the "ScaI site" 17-mer CGGAGTACTGTCCTCCG, an upstream activating sequence (UAS) that efficiently binds yeast Gal4 (Webster et al., 1988; Pfeiffer et al., 2010) GAL4
   5506..5600    +  protein_bind   5X UAS: five tandem copies of the "ScaI site" 17-mer CGGAGTACTGTCCTCCG, an upstream activating sequence (UAS) that efficiently binds yeast Gal4 (Webster et al., 1988; Pfeiffer et al., 2010) GAL4
   5631..5869    +  promoter       hsp70 promoter: Drosophila melanogaster hsp70Bb promoter
   5879..5912    -  protein_bind   FRT (minimal): supports FLP-mediated excision but not integration (Turan and Bode, 2011) FLP recombinase from the Saccharomyces cerevisiae 2μ plasmid
   6281..6355    +  CDS            small t antigen (fragment): SV40 (simian virus 40) small t antigen
   6357..6422    +  intron         small t intron: SV40 (simian virus 40) small t antigen intron
   6552..6572    +  CDS            SV40 NLS: nuclear localization signal of SV40 (simian virus 40) large T antigen
   6579..6713    +  CDS            LT_POVHA (fragment): Protein inferred from homology: Swiss-Prot protein existence level 3. Isoform large T antigen is a key early protein essential for both driving viral replication and inducing cellular transformation. Plays a role in viral genome replication by driving entry of quiescent cells into the cell cycle and by autoregulating the synthesis of viral early mRNA. Displays highly oncogenic activities by corrupting the host cellular checkpoint mechanisms that guard cell division and the transcription, replication, and repair of DNA. Participates in the modulation of cellular gene expression preceeding viral
   6738..6821    +  CDS            large T antigen (fragment): large T antigen from SV40 (simian virus 40)
   6844..6978    +  polyA_signal   SV40 poly(A) signal: SV40 polyadenylation signal
   6996..7029    -  protein_bind   FRT (minimal): supports FLP-mediated excision but not integration (Turan and Bode, 2011) FLP recombinase from the Saccharomyces cerevisiae 2μ plasmid
   7043..7297    +  CDS            Src64B (fragment): SRC64_DROME - Also known as Src1. Experimental evidence at protein level: Swiss-Prot protein existence level 1. May play a role in the development of neural tissue and smooth muscle. From Drosophila melanogaster (Fruit fly).
   7304..8731    +  CDS            tdTomato: tdTomato is a basic (constitutively fluorescent) orange fluorescent protein published in 2004, derived from Discosoma sp.. It is reported to be a somewhat slowly-maturing tandem dimer with low acid sensitivity.
   8762..8827    +  CDS            F2A: 2A peptide from foot-and-mouth disease virus polyprotein Eukaryotic ribosomes fail to insert a peptide bond between the Gly and Pro residues, yielding separate polypeptides.
   8828..10168   +  CDS            A: FLP_KLULC - Protein inferred from homology: Swiss-Prot protein existence level 3. Catalyzes the recombination between the large inverted repetitions of the plasmid. From Kluyveromyces lactis (Yeast) (Candida sphaerica).
  10172..10291   +  CDS            Odc1 (fragment): DCOR_MOUSE - Also known as Odc. Experimental evidence at protein level: Swiss-Prot protein existence level 1. Catalyzes the first and rate-limiting step of polyamine biosynthesis that converts ornithine into putrescine, which is the precursor for the polyamines, spermidine and spermine. Polyamines are essential for cell proliferation and are implicated in cellular processes, ranging from DNA replication to apoptosis. From Mus musculus (Mouse).
  10302..10376   +  CDS            small t antigen (fragment): SV40 (simian virus 40) small t antigen
  10378..10443   +  intron         small t intron: SV40 (simian virus 40) small t antigen intron
  10573..10593   +  CDS            SV40 NLS: nuclear localization signal of SV40 (simian virus 40) large T antigen
  10600..10734   +  CDS            LT_POVHA (fragment): Protein inferred from homology: Swiss-Prot protein existence level 3. Isoform large T antigen is a key early protein essential for both driving viral replication and inducing cellular transformation. Plays a role in viral genome replication by driving entry of quiescent cells into the cell cycle and by autoregulating the synthesis of viral early mRNA. Displays highly oncogenic activities by corrupting the host cellular checkpoint mechanisms that guard cell division and the transcription, replication, and repair of DNA. Participates in the modulation of cellular gene expression preceeding viral
  10759..10842   +  CDS            large T antigen (fragment): large T antigen from SV40 (simian virus 40)
  10865..10999   +  polyA_signal   SV40 poly(A) signal: SV40 polyadenylation signal
  11126..11230   +  promoter       AmpR promoter: bla
  11231..12091   +  CDS            AmpR: β-lactamase; bla; confers resistance to ampicillin, carbenicillin, and related antibiotics
