[The description below was written by a language model from this plasmid's Addgene catalogue record and pLannotate feature annotations shown in this document.]
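Description:
pJFRC-10XUAS-FRT-STOP-FRT-myrTdtomato-2A-KDR::Pest is a 12.2 kb Drosophila transgenesis and expression plasmid built on the pJFRC177 backbone. In bacteria it is maintained through a high-copy ColE1/pUC-type origin and selected with ampicillin via the β-lactamase gene. For making transgenic flies it carries a φC31 attB site, which allows integrase-mediated insertion into a genomic attP landing site, and a mini-white gene that serves as the eye-colour marker for identifying transformants.

The expression cassette is gated by two independent inputs. Two tandem 5X UAS blocks (ten Gal4 binding sites in total) sit upstream of a Drosophila hsp70 promoter, so transcription depends on Gal4. Immediately downstream, two minimal FRT sites in the same orientation flank a stop cassette ending in SV40 small t intron/large T-derived sequence and the SV40 polyadenylation signal, which terminates transcripts before the coding region. Flp recombinase excises this cassette and permits read-through into the payload. The payload is a single open reading frame: an N-terminal fragment of Drosophila Src64B supplying the myristoylation signal, fused to tdTomato to give a membrane-targeted fluorescent marker, then an F2A ribosomal-skipping peptide, then KD recombinase (a Flp-family recombinase from Kluyveromyces lactis) fused to a PEST degradation sequence from mouse ornithine decarboxylase, which should shorten the recombinase's half-life. A second SV40 intron/poly(A) region forms the 3′ end.

Cells that have both Gal4 and Flp activity therefore become membrane-labelled and simultaneously express KD recombinase. This would allow recombination of separate KDR-dependent alleles in sparse, marked cells. The associated publication concerns mapping neurotransmitter receptor localization onto the connectome.
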