Addgene plasmid #217514: pJFRC-10XUAS-FRT-STOP-FRT-myrTdtomato-2A-KDR::Pest
Purpose: Encodes a UAS controlled and Flp dependent conditional trangene of bicistronic myrTdtomato and KD Recombinase
Depositing lab: S. Lawrence Zipursky. Depositing organization: University of California, Los Angeles (UCLA). Publication: Mapping of multiple neurotransmitter receptor subtypes and distinct protein complexes to the connectome. Sanfilippo P, Kim AJ, Bhukel A, Yoo J, Mirshahidi PS, Pandey V, Bevir H, Yuen A, Mirshahidi PS, Guo P, Li HS, Wohlschlegel JA, Aso Y, Zipursky SL. Neuron. 2024 Jan 13:S0896-6273(23)00973-X. doi: 10.1016/j.neuron.2023.12.014. PubMed 38262414.
Backbone
  Vector backbone: pJFRC177
  Vector type: Insect Expression
Growth in bacteria
  Bacterial resistance: Ampicillin, 100 μg/mL
  Growth temperature: 37°C
  Growth strain: DH5alpha
  Copy number: High Copy
Gene/Insert
  Gene/Insert name: 10XUAS-FRT-STOP-FRT-myrTdtomato-2A-KDR::Pest
  Species: D. melanogaster (fly)
Terms and licenses: Academic/Nonprofit Terms; Industry Terms: Not Available to Industry
How to cite: pJFRC-10XUAS-FRT-STOP-FRT-myrTdtomato-2A-KDR::Pest was a gift from S. Lawrence Zipursky (Addgene plasmid # 217514 ; http://n2t.net/addgene:217514 ; RRID:Addgene_217514)
